Addgene plasmid #142626: TFORF0441
Purpose: Lentiviral vector for overexpressing transcription factor ORFs with unique 24-bp barcodes. Barcodes facilitate identification of transcription factors in pooled screens.
Depositing lab: Feng Zhang. Depositing organization: Broad Institute. Publication: A transcription factor atlas of directed differentiation. Joung J, Ma S, Tay T, Geiger-Schuller KR, Kirchgatterer PC, Verdine VK, Guo B, Arias-Garcia MA, Allen WE, Singh A, Kuksenko O, Abudayyeh OO, Gootenberg JS, Fu Z, Macrae RK, Buenrostro JD, Regev A, Zhang F. Cell. 2023 Jan 5;186(1):209-229.e26. doi: 10.1016/j.cell.2022.11.026. PubMed 36608654.
Backbone
  Vector backbone: pLX_TRC317
  Backbone manufacturer: Broad Institute Genetic Perturbation Platform
  Backbone size w/o insert (bp): 8264
  Vector type: Mammalian Expression, Lentiviral
  Selectable markers: Puromycin
Growth in bacteria
  Bacterial resistance: Ampicillin, 100 μg/mL
  Growth temperature: 30°C
  Growth strain: NEB Stable
  Copy number: High Copy
Gene/Insert
  Gene/Insert name: ZFY
  Species: H. sapiens (human)
  Insert size (bp): 2507
  Entrez Gene: ZFY (a.k.a. ZNF911, MGC138710)
  Promoter: EF1a
  Cloning method: Unknown
  Sequencing primers: 5′ GGGTGGAGACTGAAGTTAGGCCAG; 3′ CACATAGCGTAAAAGGAGCAACATAG
Terms and licenses: Academic/Nonprofit Terms; Industry Terms: Not Available to Industry
Depositor comments: XM_005262570,XM_017030075,NM_003411,ENST00000383052,ENST00000155093 . The transcription factor ORF portion of this plasmid was synthesized by Genewiz. Please test multiple small colonies in case of plasmid recombination. To make this collection available in a timely manner, a portion of this collection was not fully sequenced by Addgene. If an Addgene verified full plasmid sequence is not available, please contact us prior to placing an order to request the full sequence.
How to cite: TFORF0441 was a gift from Feng Zhang (Addgene plasmid # 142626 ; http://n2t.net/addgene:142626 ; RRID:Addgene_142626)
