[The description below was written by a language model from this plasmid's Addgene catalogue record and pLannotate feature annotations shown in this document.]
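Description:
TFORF0441 is a lentiviral mammalian expression plasmid built on the pLX_TRC317 backbone, carrying the human transcription factor ZFY as one member of a barcoded transcription factor ORF collection. In bacteria it is maintained through a high-copy ColE1/pUC-type origin with ampicillin selection (AmpR under its own promoter). An f1 origin and remnants of a lac/lacZα cloning region with flanking T7 and T3 promoters are also present in the backbone. The record notes a risk of plasmid recombination, which is common for LTR-containing vectors.

The viral portion has a third-generation, self-inactivating layout. An RSV promoter drives a truncated HIV-1 5' LTR, followed by the Ψ packaging signal with a partial gag sequence, the Rev response element for Rev-dependent export of the genomic RNA, a cPPT/CTS element, and a ΔU3 3' LTR followed by an SV40 polyadenylation signal. Within the transferred region there are two expression units. An SV40 early promoter drives puromycin N-acetyltransferase, allowing selection of transduced cells. Downstream of it, the strong constitutive EF-1α promoter drives the ZFY coding sequence, annotated as a probable transcriptional activator, with a WPRE after the ORF to enhance transcript expression. The catalogue entry states that each ORF in the collection is paired with a unique 24-bp barcode. The feature table does not annotate the barcode, so its exact position is not documented here, although a short unannotated stretch and a small U6 promoter fragment lie between the ORF and the WPRE.

The construct is intended for lentiviral overexpression of ZFY, either individually or in pooled screens where barcode readout identifies which transcription factor each cell received, as in directed differentiation studies.
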