Features (pLannotate 1.2.2; 31 found; start..end, strand, type, name):
      5..231     +  promoter       RSV promoter: Rous sarcoma virus enhancer/promoter
    232..412     +  LTR            5' LTR (truncated): truncated 5' long terminal repeat (LTR) from HIV-1
    459..584     +  misc_feature   HIV-1 Ψ: packaging signal of human immunodeficiency virus type 1
    568..931     +  CDS            HIV-1 gag (fragment): gag protein from human immunodeficiency virus 1; gag
   1077..1310    +  misc_feature   RRE: The Rev response element (RRE) of HIV-1 allows for Rev-dependent mRNA export from the nucleus to the cytoplasm.
   1687..1713    +  CDS            Rev (fragment): human immunodeficiency virus 1 (HIV-1) Rev protein; rev; enhances nuclear export of unspliced and incompletely spliced viral mRNAs
   1720..1743    +  promoter       SV40 promoter (fragment): SV40 early promoter
   1744..1815    +  promoter       SV40 promoter (fragment): SV40 enhancer and early promoter
   1839..1974    +  rep_origin     SV40 ori: SV40 origin of replication
   2020..2616    +  CDS            PuroR (fragment): puromycin N-acetyltransferase; pac from Streptomyces; confers resistance to puromycin
   2665..2782    +  misc_feature   cPPT/CTS: central polypurine tract and central termination sequence of HIV-1
   2847..2913    +  CDS            small t antigen (fragment): SV40 (simian virus 40) small t antigen
   2920..4098    +  promoter       EF-1α promoter: strong constitutive promoter for human elongation factor EF-1α
   4115..6517    +  CDS            ZFY: ZFY_HUMAN - Experimental evidence at protein level: Swiss-Prot protein existence level 1. Probable transcriptional activator. Binds to the consensus sequence 5'-AGGCCY-3'. From Homo sapiens (Human).
   6533..6586    +  promoter       U6 promoter (fragment): RNA polymerase III promoter for human U6 snRNA
   6628..7216    +  misc_feature   WPRE: woodchuck hepatitis virus posttranscriptional regulatory element
   7267..7286    +  misc_feature   cPPT/CTS (fragment): central polypurine tract and central termination sequence of HIV-1
   7288..7521    +  LTR            3' LTR (ΔU3): self-inactivating 3' long terminal repeat (LTR) from HIV-1
   7599..7720    +  polyA_signal   SV40 poly(A) signal: SV40 polyadenylation signal
   7760..7895    +  rep_origin     SV40 ori: SV40 origin of replication
   7916..7934    -  promoter       T7 promoter: promoter for bacteriophage T7 RNA polymerase
   7942..8097    +  CDS            lacZα (fragment): LacZα fragment of β-galactosidase; lacZ fragment
   8102..8530    +  rep_origin     f1 ori (sequence partly withheld): f1 bacteriophage origin of replication; arrow indicates direction of (+) strand synthesis
   8583..8687    +  promoter       AmpR promoter: bla
   8688..9548    +  CDS            AmpR: β-lactamase; bla; confers resistance to ampicillin, carbenicillin, and related antibiotics
   9719..10307   +  rep_origin     ori: high-copy-number ColE1/pMB1/pBR322/pUC origin of replication
  10490..10582   +  CDS            lacI (fragment): lac repressor; lacI; The lac repressor binds to the lac operator to inhibit transcription in E. coli. This inhibition can be relieved by adding lactose or isopropyl-β-D-thiogalactopyranoside (IPTG).
  10595..10616   +  protein_bind   CAP binding site: CAP binding activates transcription in the presence of cAMP. E. coli catabolite activator protein
  10631..10661   +  promoter       lac promoter: promoter for the E. coli lac operon
  10665..10687   +  protein_bind   lac operator (fragment): The lac repressor binds to the lac operator to inhibit transcription in E. coli. This inhibition can be relieved by adding lactose or isopropyl-β-D-thiogalactopyranoside (IPTG). lac repressor encoded by lacI
  10730..10748   +  promoter       T3 promoter: promoter for bacteriophage T3 RNA polymerase
>Addgene plasmid #142626 | TFORF0441 | addgene full sequence | sequence record 462877 | Addgene NGS Result
TTAATGTAGTCTTATGCAATACTCTTGTAGTCTTGCAACATGGTAACGATGAGTTAGCAACATGCCTTAC
AAGGAGAGAAAAAGCACCGTGCATGCCGATTGGTGGAAGTAAGGTGGTACGATCGTGCCTTATTAGGAAG
GCAACAGACGGGTCTGACATGGATTGGACGAACCACTGAATTGCCGCATTGCAGAGATATTGTATTTAAG
TGCCTAGCTCGATACATAAACGGGTCTCTCTGGTTAGACCAGATCTGAGCCTGGGAGCTCTCTGGCTAAC
TAGGGAACCCACTGCTTAAGCCTCAATAAAGCTTGCCTTGAGTGCTTCAAGTAGTGTGTGCCCGTCTGTT
GTGTGACTCTGGTAACTAGAGATCCCTCAGACCCTTTTAGTCAGTGTGGAAAATCTCTAGCAGTGGCGCC
CGAACAGGGACTTGAAAGCGAAAGGGAAACCAGAGGAGCTCTCTCGACGCAGGACTCGGCTTGCTGAAGC
GCGCACGGCAAGAGGCGAGGGGCGGCGACTGGTGAGTACGCCAAAAATTTTGACTAGCGGAGGCTAGAAG
GAGAGAGATGGGTGCGAGAGCGTCAGTATTAAGCGGGGGAGAATTAGATCGCGATGGGAAAAAATTCGGT
TAAGGCCAGGGGGAAAGAAAAAATATAAATTAAAACATATAGTATGGGCAAGCAGGGAGCTAGAACGATT
CGCAGTTAATCCTGGCCTGTTAGAAACATCAGAAGGCTGTAGACAAATACTGGGACAGCTACAACCATCC
CTTCAGACAGGATCAGAAGAACTTAGATCATTATATAATACAGTAGCAACCCTCTATTGTGTGCATCAAA
GGATAGAGATAAAAGACACCAAGGAAGCTTTAGACAAGATAGAGGAAGAGCAAAACAAAAGTAAGACCAC
CGCACAGCAAGCGGCCGCTGATCTTCAGACCTGGAGGAGGAGATATGAGGGACAATTGGAGAAGTGAATT
ATATAAATATAAAGTAGTAAAAATTGAACCATTAGGAGTAGCACCCACCAAGGCAAAGAGAAGAGTGGTG
CAGAGAGAAAAAAGAGCAGTGGGAATAGGAGCTTTGTTCCTTGGGTTCTTGGGAGCAGCAGGAAGCACTA
TGGGCGCAGCGTCAATGACGCTGACGGTACAGGCCAGACAATTATTGTCTGGTATAGTGCAGCAGCAGAA
CAATTTGCTGAGGGCTATTGAGGCGCAACAGCATCTGTTGCAACTCACAGTCTGGGGCATCAAGCAGCTC
CAGGCAAGAATCCTGGCTGTGGAAAGATACCTAAAGGATCAACAGCTCCTGGGGATTTGGGGTTGCTCTG
GAAAACTCATTTGCACCACTGCTGTGCCTTGGAATGCTAGTTGGAGTAATAAATCTCTGGAACAGATTTG
GAATCACACGACCTGGATGGAGTGGGACAGAGAAATTAACAATTACACAAGCTTAATACACTCCTTAATT
GAAGAATCGCAAAACCAGCAAGAAAAGAATGAACAAGAATTATTGGAATTAGATAAATGGGCAAGTTTGT
GGAATTGGTTTAACATAACAAATTGGCTGTGGTATATAAAATTATTCATAATGATAGTAGGAGGCTTGGT
AGGTTTAAGAATAGTTTTTGCTGTACTTTCTATAGTGAATAGAGTTAGGCAGGGATATTCACCATTATCG
TTTCAGACCCACCTCCCAACCCCGAGGGGACCCATGCATTGCATCTCAATTAGTCAGCAACCAGGTGTGG
AAAGTCCCCAGGCTCCCCAGCAGGCAGAAGTATGCAAAGCATGCGTCTCAATTAGTCAGCAACCATAGTC
CCGCCCCTAACTCCGCCCATCCCGCCCCTAACTCCGCCCAGTTCCGCCCATTCTCCGCCCCATGGCTGAC
TAATTTTTTTTATTTATGCAGAGGCCGAGGCCGCCTCGGCCTCTGAGCTATTCCAGAAGTAGTGAGGAGG
CTTTTTTGGAGGCCTAGGCTTTTGCAAAAAGCTTTCTAGAGGTACCACCGGAGCTTACCATGACCGAGTA
CAAGCCCACGGTGCGCCTCGCCACCCGCGACGACGTCCCCAGGGCCGTACGCACCCTCGCCGCCGCGTTC
GCCGACTACCCCGCCACGCGCCACACCGTCGATCCGGACCGCCACATCGAGCGGGTCACCGAGCTGCAAG
AACTCTTCCTCACGCGCGTCGGGCTCGACATCGGCAAGGTGTGGGTCGCGGACGACGGCGCCGCCGTGGC
GGTCTGGACCACGCCGGAGAGCGTCGAAGCGGGGGCGGTGTTCGCCGAGATCGGCCCGCGCATGGCCGAG
TTGAGCGGTTCCCGGCTGGCCGCGCAGCAACAGATGGAAGGCCTCCTGGCGCCGCACCGGCCCAAGGAGC
CCGCGTGGTTCCTGGCCACCGTCGGCGTCTCGCCCGACCACCAGGGCAAGGGTCTGGGCAGCGCCGTCGT
GCTCCCCGGAGTGGAGGCGGCCGAGCGCGCCGGGGTGCCCGCCTTCCTGGAGACCTCCGCGCCCCGCAAC
CTCCCCTTCTACGAGCGGCTCGGCTTCACCGTCACCGCCGACGTCGAGGTGCCCGAAGGACCGCGCACCT
GGTGCATGACCCGCAAGCCCGGTGCCAGTTAACGAATTCTAGATCTTGAGACAAATGGCAGTATTCATCC
ACAATTTTAAAAGAAAAGGGGGGATTGGGGGGTACAGTGCAGGGGAAAGAATAGTAGACATAATAGCAAC
AGACATACAAACTAAAGAATTACAAAAACAAATTACAAAAATTCAAAATTTTCGGGTTTATTACAGGGAC
AGCAGAGATCCACTTTGGCGCCGGCTCGAGGCCTGCAGGTGCAAAGATGGATAAAGTTTTAAACAGAGAG
GAATCTTTGCAGCTAATGGACCTTCTAGGTCTTGAAAGGAGTGGGAATTGGCTCCGGTGCCCGTCAGTGG
GCAGAGCGCACATCGCCCACAGTCCCCGAGAAGTTGGGGGGAGGGGTCGGCAATTGAACCGGTGCCTAGA
GAAGGTGGCGCGGGGTAAACTGGGAAAGTGATGTCGTGTACTGGCTCCGCCTTTTTCCCGAGGGTGGGGG
AGAACCGTATATAAGTGCAGTAGTCGCCGTGAACGTTCTTTTTCGCAACGGGTTTGCCGCCAGAACACAG
GTAAGTGCCGTGTGTGGTTCCCGCGGGCCTGGCCTCTTTACGGGTTATGGCCCTTGCGTGCCTTGAATTA
CTTCCACCTGGCTGCAGTACGTGATTCTTGATCCCGAGCTTCGGGTTGGAAGTGGGTGGGAGAGTTCGAG
GCCTTGCGCTTAAGGAGCCCCTTCGCCTCGTGCTTGAGTTGAGGCCTGGCCTGGGCGCTGGGGCCGCCGC
GTGCGAATCTGGTGGCACCTTCGCGCCTGTCTCGCTGCTTTCGATAAGTCTCTAGCCATTTAAAATTTTT
GATGACCTGCTGCGACGCTTTTTTTCTGGCAAGATAGTCTTGTAAATGCGGGCCAAGATCTGCACACTGG
TATTTCGGTTTTTGGGGCCGCGGGCGGCGACGGGGCCCGTGCGTCCCAGCGCACATGTTCGGCGAGGCGG
GGCCTGCGAGCGCGGCCACCGAGAATCGGACGGGGGTAGTCTCAAGCTGGCCGGCCTGCTCTGGTGCCTG
GCCTCGCGCCGCCGTGTATCGCCCCGCCCTGGGCGGCAAGGCTGGCCCGGTCGGCACCAGTTGCGTGAGC
GGAAAGATGGCCGCTTCCCGGCCCTGCTGCAGGGAGCTCAAAATGGAGGACGCGGCGCTCGGGAGAGCGG
GCGGGTGAGTCACCCACACAAAGGAAAAGGGCCTTTCCGTCCTCAGCCGTCGCTTCATGTGACTCCACGG
AGTACCGGGCGCCGTCCAGGCACCTCGATTAGTTCTCGAGCTTTTGGAGTACGTCGTCTTTAGGTTGGGG
GGAGGGGTTTTATGCGATGGAGTTTCCCCACACTGAGTGGGTGGAGACTGAAGTTAGGCCAGCTTGGCAC
TTGATGTAATTCTCCTTGGAATTTGCCCTTTTTGAGTTTGGATCTTGGTTCATTCTCAAGCCTCAGACAG
TGGTTCAAAGTTTTTTTCTTCCATTTCAGGTGTCGTGAGGCTAGCACCGCCACCATGGATGAAGATGAAT
TTGAATTGCAGCCACAAGAGCCAAACTCATTTTTTGATGGAATAGGAGCTGATGCTACACACATGGATGG
TGATCAGATTGTTGTGGAAATACAAGAAGCAGTTTTTGTTTCTAATATTGTGGATTCTGACATAACTGTG
CATAACTTTGTTCCTGATGACCCAGACTCAGTTGTAATCCAAGATGTTGTTGAAGATGTTGTCATAGAGG
AGGATGTTCAGTGCTCAGATATCTTAGAAGAGGCAGATGTATCTGAAAATGTCATCATTCCTGAGCAAGT
GCTGGACTCAGATGTAACTGAAGAAGTTTCTTTACCACACTGCACAGTCCCAGATGATGTTTTAGCTTCT
GACATTACTTCAACCTCAATGTCTATGCCAGAACATGTTTTAACGAGTGAATCCATGCATGTGTGTGACA
TTGGACATGTTGAACATATGGTGCATGATAGTGTAGTGGAAGCAGAAATCATTACTGATCCTCTGACGAG
TGACATAGTTTCAGAAGAAGTATTGGTAGCAGACTGTGCCCCTGAAGCAGTCATAGATGCCAGCGGGATC
TCAGTGGACCAGCAAGATAATGACAAAGCCAGCTGTGAGGACTACCTAATGATTTCGTTGGATGATGCTG
GCAAAATAGAACATGATGGTTCCACTGGAGTGACCATCGATGCAGAATCAGAAATGGATCCTTGTAAAGT
GGATAGCACTTGTCCTGAAGTCATCAAGGTGTACATTTTTAAAGCTGACCCTGGAGAAGATGACTTAGGT
GGAACTGTAGACATTGTGGAGAGTGAACCTGAAAATGATCATGGAGTTGAACTACTTGATCAGAACAGCA
GTATTCGTGTTCCCAGGGAAAAGATGGTTTATATGACTGTCAATGACTCTCAACAAGAAGATGAAGATTT
AAATGTTGCTGAAATTGCTGATGAAGTTTATATGGAAGTGATCGTAGGAGAGGAGGATGCTGCTGTTGCA
GCAGCAGCAGCTGCTGTGCATGAGCAGCAAATTGATGAGGATGAAATGAAAACCTTCGTACCAATTGCAT
GGGCAGCAGCTTATGGTAATAATTCTGATGGAATTGAAAACCGGAATGGCACTGCAAGTGCCCTCTTGCA
CATAGATGAGTCTGCTGGCCTTGGCAGACTGGCTAAACAGAAACCAAAGAAAAAGAGAAGACCTGATTCC
AGGCAGTACCAAACAGCAATAATTATTGGCCCTGATGGTCATCCTTTGACTGTCTATCCTTGCATGATTT
GTGGGAAGAAGTTTAAGTCGAGGGGTTTTTTGAAAAGACACATGAAAAACCATCCTGAACACCTTGCCAA
GAAGAAGTACCACTGTACTGACTGTGATTACACTACCAATAAGAAGATAAGTTTACATAACCACCTGGAG
AGCCACAAGCTGACCAGCAAGGCAGAGAAGGCCATTGAATGTGATGAGTGTGGGAAGCATTTTTCTCATG
CAGGGGCTTTGTTTACTCACAAAATGGTGCATAAGGAAAAAGGGGCCAACAAAATGCACAAGTGTAAATT
CTGTGAATATGAGACAGCTGAACAGGGGTTATTGAATCGCCACCTCTTGGCAGTCCACAGCAAGAACTTT
CCTCATATTTGTGTGGAGTGTGGTAAAGGTTTCCGACACCCGTCGGAACTGAGAAAGCACATGCGAATCC
ATACCGGCGAGAAGCCATACCAATGCCAGTACTGTGAATATAGGTCTGCAGACTCTTCTAACTTGAAAAC
ACATATAAAAACAAAGCATAGTAAAGAGATGCCATTCAAGTGTGACATTTGTCTTCTGACTTTCTCAGAT
ACCAAAGAAGTGCAGCAACATACTCTTGTCCACCAAGAAAGCAAAACACATCAGTGTTTGCATTGCGACC
ACAAGAGTTCAAACTCAAGTGATTTGAAACGACATGTAATTTCAGTTCATACGAAAGACTATCCTCATAA
GTGTGAGATGTGCGAGAAAGGCTTTCACAGGCCTTCAGAACTTAAGAAACATGTGGCTGTCCACAAAGGT
AAAAAAATGCACCAATGTAGACATTGTGACTTTAAGATTGCAGACCCATTTGTTCTAAGTCGCCATATTC
TCTCAGTTCACACAAAGGATCTTCCATTTAGGTGTAAGAGATGTAGAAAGGGATTTAGGCAACAAAATGA
GCTTAAAAAGCATATGAAGACACACAGTGGCAGGAAAGTATATCAGTGTGAGTACTGTGAGTATAGCACT
ACAGATGCCTCAGGCTTTAAACGGCACGTTATTTCCATTCATACAAAAGACTATCCTCATCGGTGTGAGT
ACTGCAAGAAAGGCTTCCGAAGACCTTCAGAAAAGAACCAGCACATAATGAGACACCATAAAGAAGTTGG
TCTGCCCTAGTAATGAACTAGTCCGTAACTTGAAAGTATTTCGATTTCTTGGCTTTATATATCTTGTGGA
AAGGACGACATACCTTTCTATGCCTCACTCCAACGCGTTAAGTCGACAATCAACCTCTGGATTACAAAAT
TTGTGAAAGATTGACTGGTATTCTTAACTATGTTGCTCCTTTTACGCTATGTGGATACGCTGCTTTAATG
CCTTTGTATCATGCTATTGCTTCCCGTATGGCTTTCATTTTCTCCTCCTTGTATAAATCCTGGTTGCTGT
CTCTTTATGAGGAGTTGTGGCCCGTTGTCAGGCAACGTGGCGTGGTGTGCACTGTGTTTGCTGACGCAAC
CCCCACTGGTTGGGGCATTGCCACCACCTGTCAGCTCCTTTCCGGGACTTTCGCTTTCCCCCTCCCTATT
GCCACGGCGGAACTCATCGCCGCCTGCCTTGCCCGCTGCTGGACAGGGGCTCGGCTGTTGGGCACTGACA
ATTCCGTGGTGTTGTCGGGGAAATCATCGTCCTTTCCTTGGCTGCTCGCCTGTGTTGCCACCTGGATTCT
GCGCGGGACGTCCTTCTGCTACGTCCCTTCGGCCCTCAATCCAGCGGACCTTCCTTCCCGCGGCCTGCTG
CCGGCTCTGCGGCCTCTTCCGCGTCTTCGCCTTCGCCCTCAGACGAGTCGGATCTCCCTTTGGGCCGCCT
CCCCGCGTCGACTTTAAGACCAATGACTTACAAGGCAGCTGTAGATCTTAGCCACTTTTTAAAAGAAAAG
GGGGGACTGGAAGGGCTAATTCACTCCCAACGAAGACAAGATCTGCTTTTTGCTTGTACTGGGTCTCTCT
GGTTAGACCAGATCTGAGCCTGGGAGCTCTCTGGCTAACTAGGGAACCCACTGCTTAAGCCTCAATAAAG
CTTGCCTTGAGTGCTTCAAGTAGTGTGTGCCCGTCTGTTGTGTGACTCTGGTAACTAGAGATCCCTCAGA
CCCTTTTAGTCAGTGTGGAAAATCTCTAGCAGTACGTATAGTAGTTCATGTCATCTTATTATTCAGTATT
TATAACTTGCAAAGAAATGAATATCAGAGAGTGAGAGGAACTTGTTTATTGCAGCTTATAATGGTTACAA
ATAAAGCAATAGCATCACAAATTTCACAAATAAAGCATTTTTTTCACTGCATTCTAGTTGTGGTTTGTCC
AAACTCATCAATGTATCTTATCATGTCTGGCTCTAGCTATCCCGCCCCTAACTCCGCCCATCCCGCCCCT
AACTCCGCCCAGTTCCGCCCATTCTCCGCCCCATGGCTGACTAATTTTTTTTATTTATGCAGAGGCCGAG
GCCGCCTCGGCCTCTGAGCTATTCCAGAAGTAGTGAGGAGGCTTTTTTGGAGGCCTAGGGACGTACCCAA
TTCGCCCTATAGTGAGTCGTATTACGCGCGCTCACTGGCCGTCGTTTTACAACGTCGTGACTGGGAAAAC
CCTGGCGTTACCCAACTTAATCGCCTTGCAGCACATCCCCCTTTCGCCAGCTGGCGTAATAGCGAAGAGG
CCCGCACCGATCGCCCTTCCCAACAGTTGCGCAGCCTGAATGGCGAATGGG
[124 nt withheld, positions 8102-8225]
C
[91 nt withheld, positions 8227-8317]
A
[49 nt withheld, positions 8319-8367]
CCTTTGACGTTGGAGTCCACGTTCTTT
[37 nt withheld, positions 8395-8431]
ACCCTATCTCGGTCTATTCTTTTGATTTATAAGGGATTTTGCCGATTTCGGCCTATTGGTTAAAAAATGA
GCTGATTTAACAAAAATTTAACGCGAATTTTAACAAAATATTAACGCTTACAATTTAGGTGGCACTTTTC
GGGGAAATGTGCGCGGAACCCCTATTTGTTTATTTTTCTAAATACATTCAAATATGTATCCGCTCATGAG
ACAATAACCCTGATAAATGCTTCAATAATATTGAAAAAGGAAGAGTATGAGTATTCAACATTTCCGTGTC
GCCCTTATTCCCTTTTTTGCGGCATTTTGCCTTCCTGTTTTTGCTCACCCAGAAACGCTGGTGAAAGTAA
AAGATGCTGAAGATCAGTTGGGTGCACGAGTGGGTTACATCGAACTGGATCTCAACAGCGGTAAGATCCT
TGAGAGTTTTCGCCCCGAAGAACGTTTTCCAATGATGAGCACTTTTAAAGTTCTGCTATGTGGCGCGGTA
TTATCCCGTATTGACGCCGGGCAAGAGCAACTCGGTCGCCGCATACACTATTCTCAGAATGACTTGGTTG
AGTACTCACCAGTCACAGAAAAGCATCTTACGGATGGCATGACAGTAAGAGAATTATGCAGTGCTGCCAT
AACCATGAGTGATAACACTGCGGCCAACTTACTTCTGACAACGATCGGAGGACCGAAGGAGCTAACCGCT
TTTTTGCACAACATGGGGGATCATGTAACTCGCCTTGATCGTTGGGAACCGGAGCTGAATGAAGCCATAC
CAAACGACGAGCGTGACACCACGATGCCTGTAGCAATGGCAACAACGTTGCGCAAACTATTAACTGGCGA
ACTACTTACTCTAGCTTCCCGGCAACAATTAATAGACTGGATGGAGGCGGATAAAGTTGCAGGACCACTT
CTGCGCTCGGCCCTTCCGGCTGGCTGGTTTATTGCTGATAAATCTGGAGCCGGTGAGCGTGGGTCTCGCG
GTATCATTGCAGCACTGGGGCCAGATGGTAAGCCCTCCCGTATCGTAGTTATCTACACGACGGGGAGTCA
GGCAACTATGGATGAACGAAATAGACAGATCGCTGAGATAGGTGCCTCACTGATTAAGCATTGGTAACTG
TCAGACCAAGTTTACTCATATATACTTTAGATTGATTTAAAACTTCATTTTTAATTTAAAAGGATCTAGG
TGAAGATCCTTTTTGATAATCTCATGACCAAAATCCCTTAACGTGAGTTTTCGTTCCACTGAGCGTCAGA
CCCCGTAGAAAAGATCAAAGGATCTTCTTGAGATCCTTTTTTTCTGCGCGTAATCTGCTGCTTGCAAACA
AAAAAACCACCGCTACCAGCGGTGGTTTGTTTGCCGGATCAAGAGCTACCAACTCTTTTTCCGAAGGTAA
CTGGCTTCAGCAGAGCGCAGATACCAAATACTGTTCTTCTAGTGTAGCCGTAGTTAGGCCACCACTTCAA
GAACTCTGTAGCACCGCCTACATACCTCGCTCTGCTAATCCTGTTACCAGTGGCTGCTGCCAGTGGCGAT
AAGTCGTGTCTTACCGGGTTGGACTCAAGACGATAGTTACCGGATAAGGCGCAGCGGTCGGGCTGAACGG
GGGGTTCGTGCACACAGCCCAGCTTGGAGCGAACGACCTACACCGAACTGAGATACCTACAGCGTGAGCT
ATGAGAAAGCGCCACGCTTCCCGAAGGGAGAAAGGCGGACAGGTATCCGGTAAGCGGCAGGGTCGGAACA
GGAGAGCGCACGAGGGAGCTTCCAGGGGGAAACGCCTGGTATCTTTATAGTCCTGTCGGGTTTCGCCACC
TCTGACTTGAGCGTCGATTTTTGTGATGCTCGTCAGGGGGGCGGAGCCTATGGAAAAACGCCAGCAACGC
GGCCTTTTTACGGTTCCTGGCCTTTTGCTGGCCTTTTGCTCACATGTTCTTTCCTGCGTTATCCCCTGAT
TCTGTGGATAACCGTATTACCGCCTTTGAGTGAGCTGATACCGCTCGCCGCAGCCGAACGACCGAGCGCA
GCGAGTCAGTGAGCGAGGAAGCGGAAGAGCGCCCAATACGCAAACCGCCTCTCCCCGCGCGTTGGCCGAT
TCATTAATGCAGCTGGCACGACAGGTTTCCCGACTGGAAAGCGGGCAGTGAGCGCAACGCAATTAATGTG
AGTTAGCTCACTCATTAGGCACCCCAGGCTTTACACTTTATGCTTCCGGCTCGTATGTTGTGTGGAATTG
TGAGCGGATAACAATTTCACACAGGAAACAGCTATGACCATGATTACGCCAAGCGCGCAATTAACCCTCA
CTAAAGGGAACAAAAGCTGGAGCTGCAAGC
