>Addgene plasmid #142626 | TFORF0441 | depositor partial sequence | sequence record 280016 | Insert
ACCGCCACCATGGATGAAGATGAATTTGAATTGCAGCCACAAGAGCCAAACTCATTTTTTGATGGAATAG
GAGCTGATGCTACACACATGGATGGTGATCAGATTGTTGTGGAAATACAAGAAGCAGTTTTTGTTTCTAA
TATTGTGGATTCTGACATAACTGTGCATAACTTTGTTCCTGATGACCCAGACTCAGTTGTAATCCAAGAT
GTTGTTGAAGATGTTGTCATAGAGGAGGATGTTCAGTGCTCAGATATCTTAGAAGAGGCAGATGTATCTG
AAAATGTCATCATTCCTGAGCAAGTGCTGGACTCAGATGTAACTGAAGAAGTTTCTTTACCACACTGCAC
AGTCCCAGATGATGTTTTAGCTTCTGACATTACTTCAACCTCAATGTCTATGCCAGAACATGTTTTAACG
AGTGAATCCATGCATGTGTGTGACATTGGACATGTTGAACATATGGTGCATGATAGTGTAGTGGAAGCAG
AAATCATTACTGATCCTCTGACGAGTGACATAGTTTCAGAAGAAGTATTGGTAGCAGACTGTGCCCCTGA
AGCAGTCATAGATGCCAGCGGGATCTCAGTGGACCAGCAAGATAATGACAAAGCCAGCTGTGAGGACTAC
CTAATGATTTCGTTGGATGATGCTGGCAAAATAGAACATGATGGTTCCACTGGAGTGACCATCGATGCAG
AATCAGAAATGGATCCTTGTAAAGTGGATAGCACTTGTCCTGAAGTCATCAAGGTGTACATTTTTAAAGC
TGACCCTGGAGAAGATGACTTAGGTGGAACTGTAGACATTGTGGAGAGTGAACCTGAAAATGATCATGGA
GTTGAACTACTTGATCAGAACAGCAGTATTCGTGTTCCCAGGGAAAAGATGGTTTATATGACTGTCAATG
ACTCTCAACAAGAAGATGAAGATTTAAATGTTGCTGAAATTGCTGATGAAGTTTATATGGAAGTGATCGT
AGGAGAGGAGGATGCTGCTGTTGCAGCAGCAGCAGCTGCTGTGCATGAGCAGCAAATTGATGAGGATGAA
ATGAAAACCTTCGTACCAATTGCATGGGCAGCAGCTTATGGTAATAATTCTGATGGAATTGAAAACCGGA
ATGGCACTGCAAGTGCCCTCTTGCACATAGATGAGTCTGCTGGCCTTGGCAGACTGGCTAAACAGAAACC
AAAGAAAAAGAGAAGACCTGATTCCAGGCAGTACCAAACAGCAATAATTATTGGCCCTGATGGTCATCCT
TTGACTGTCTATCCTTGCATGATTTGTGGGAAGAAGTTTAAGTCGAGGGGTTTTTTGAAAAGACACATGA
AAAACCATCCTGAACACCTTGCCAAGAAGAAGTACCACTGTACTGACTGTGATTACACTACCAATAAGAA
GATAAGTTTACATAACCACCTGGAGAGCCACAAGCTGACCAGCAAGGCAGAGAAGGCCATTGAATGTGAT
GAGTGTGGGAAGCATTTTTCTCATGCAGGGGCTTTGTTTACTCACAAAATGGTGCATAAGGAAAAAGGGG
CCAACAAAATGCACAAGTGTAAATTCTGTGAATATGAGACAGCTGAACAGGGGTTATTGAATCGCCACCT
CTTGGCAGTCCACAGCAAGAACTTTCCTCATATTTGTGTGGAGTGTGGTAAAGGTTTCCGACACCCGTCG
GAACTGAGAAAGCACATGCGAATCCATACCGGCGAGAAGCCATACCAATGCCAGTACTGTGAATATAGGT
CTGCAGACTCTTCTAACTTGAAAACACATATAAAAACAAAGCATAGTAAAGAGATGCCATTCAAGTGTGA
CATTTGTCTTCTGACTTTCTCAGATACCAAAGAAGTGCAGCAACATACTCTTGTCCACCAAGAAAGCAAA
ACACATCAGTGTTTGCATTGCGACCACAAGAGTTCAAACTCAAGTGATTTGAAACGACATGTAATTTCAG
TTCATACGAAAGACTATCCTCATAAGTGTGAGATGTGCGAGAAAGGCTTTCACAGGCCTTCAGAACTTAA
GAAACATGTGGCTGTCCACAAAGGTAAAAAAATGCACCAATGTAGACATTGTGACTTTAAGATTGCAGAC
CCATTTGTTCTAAGTCGCCATATTCTCTCAGTTCACACAAAGGATCTTCCATTTAGGTGTAAGAGATGTA
GAAAGGGATTTAGGCAACAAAATGAGCTTAAAAAGCATATGAAGACACACAGTGGCAGGAAAGTATATCA
GTGTGAGTACTGTGAGTATAGCACTACAGATGCCTCAGGCTTTAAACGGCACGTTATTTCCATTCATACA
AAAGACTATCCTCATCGGTGTGAGTACTGCAAGAAAGGCTTCCGAAGACCTTCAGAAAAGAACCAGCACA
TAATGAGACACCATAAAGAAGTTGGTCTGCCCTAGTAATGAACTAGTCCGTAACTTGAAAGTATTTCGAT
TTCTTGGCTTTATATATCTTGTGGAAAGGACGACATACCTTTCTATGCCTCACTCCA
