>Addgene plasmid #142626 | TFORF0441 | depositor partial sequence | sequence record 280017 | Barcode
CATACCTTTCTATGCCTCACTCCA
